>Addgene plasmid #178825 | HT114_Fsyn_FAS(Cre off)_QuasAr6b_Citrine | addgene full sequence | sequence record 362510 | Addgene NGS Result
GTCGACGGATCGGGAGATCTCCCGATCCCCTATGGTGCACTCTCAGTACAATCTGCTCTGATGCCGCATA
GTTAAGCCAGTATCTGCTCCCTGCTTGTGTGTTGGAGGTCGCTGAGTAGTGCGCGAGCAAAATTTAAGCT
ACAACAAGGCAAGGCTTGACCGACAATTGCATGAAGAATCTGCTTAGGGTTAGGCGTTTTGCGCTGCTTC
GCGATGTACGGGCCAGATATACGCGTTGACATTGATTATTGACTAGTTATTAATAGTAATCAATTACGGG
GTCATTAGTTCATAGCCCATATATGGAGTTCCGCGTTACATAACTTACGGTAAATGGCCCGCCTGGCTGA
CCGCCCAACGACCCCCGCCCATTGACGTCAATAATGACGTATGTTCCCATAGTAACGCCAATAGGGACTT
TCCATTGACGTCAATGGGTGGAGTATTTACGGTAAACTGCCCACTTGGCAGTACATCAAGTGTATCATAT
GCCAAGTACGCCCCCTATTGACGTCAATGACGGTAAATGGCCCGCCTGGCATTATGCCCAGTACATGACC
TTATGGGACTTTCCTACTTGGCAGTACATCTACGTATTAGTCATCGCTATTACCATGGTGATGCGGTTTT
GGCAGTACATCAATGGGCGTGGATAGCGGTTTGACTCACGGGGATTTCCAAGTCTCCACCCCATTGACGT
CAATGGGAGTTTGTTTTGGCACCAAAATCAACGGGACTTTCCAAAATGTCGTAACAACTCCGCCCCATTG
ACGCAAATGGGCGGTAGGCGTGTACGGTGGGAGGTCTATATAAGCAGCGCGTTTTGCCTGTACTGGGTCT
CTCTGGTTAGACCAGATCTGAGCCTGGGAGCTCTCTGGCTAACTAGGGAACCCACTGCTTAAGCCTCAAT
AAAGCTTGCCTTGAGTGCTTCAAGTAGTGTGTGCCCGTCTGTTGTGTGACTCTGGTAACTAGAGATCCCT
CAGACCCTTTTAGTCAGTGTGGAAAATCTCTAGCAGTGGCGCCCGAACAGGGACTTGAAAGCGAAAGGGA
AACCAGAGGAGCTCTCTCGACGCAGGACTCGGCTTGCTGAAGCGCGCACGGCAAGAGGCGAGGGGCGGCG
ACTGGTGAGTACGCCAAAAATTTTGACTAGCGGAGGCTAGAAGGAGAGAGATGGGTGCGAGAGCGTCAGT
ATTAAGCGGGGGAGAATTAGATCGCGATGGGAAAAAATTCGGTTAAGGCCAGGGGGAAAGAAAAAATATA
AATTAAAACATATAGTATGGGCAAGCAGGGAGCTAGAACGATTCGCAGTTAATCCTGGCCTGTTAGAAAC
ATCAGAAGGCTGTAGACAAATACTGGGACAGCTACAACCATCCCTTCAGACAGGATCAGAAGAACTTAGA
TCATTATATAATACAGTAGCAACCCTCTATTGTGTGCATCAAAGGATAGAGATAAAAGACACCAAGGAAG
CTTTAGACAAGATAGAGGAAGAGCAAAACAAAAGTAAGACCACCGCACAGCAAGCGGCCGCTGATCTTCA
GACCTGGAGGAGGAGATATGAGGGACAATTGGAGAAGTGAATTATATAAATATAAAGTAGTAAAAATTGA
ACCATTAGGAGTAGCACCCACCAAGGCAAAGAGAAGAGTGGTGCAGAGAGAAAAAAGAGCAGTGGGAATA
GGAGCTTTGTTCCTTGGGTTCTTGGGAGCAGCAGGAAGCACTATGGGCGCAGCGTCAATGACGCTGACGG
TACAGGCCAGACAATTATTGTCTGGTATAGTGCAGCAGCAGAACAATTTGCTGAGGGCTATTGAGGCGCA
ACAGCATCTGTTGCAACTCACAGTCTGGGGCATCAAGCAGCTCCAGGCAAGAATCCTGGCTGTGGAAAGA
TACCTAAAGGATCAACAGCTCCTGGGGATTTGGGGTTGCTCTGGAAAACTCATTTGCACCACTGCTGTGC
CTTGGAATGCTAGTTGGAGTAATAAATCTCTGGAACAGATTTGGAATCACACGACCTGGATGGAGTGGGA
CAGAGAAATTAACAATTACACAAGCTTAATACACTCCTTAATTGAAGAATCGCAAAACCAGCAAGAAAAG
AATGAACAAGAATTATTGGAATTAGATAAATGGGCAAGTTTGTGGAATTGGTTTAACATAACAAATTGGC
TGTGGTATATAAAATTATTCATAATGATAGTAGGAGGCTTGGTAGGTTTAAGAATAGTTTTTGCTGTACT
TTCTATAGTGAATAGAGTTAGGCAGGGATATTCACCATTATCGTTTCAGACCCACCTCCCAACCCCGAGG
GGACCCGACAGGCCCGAAGGAATAGAAGAAGAAGGTGGAGAGAGAGACAGAGACAGATCCATTCGATTAG
TGAACGGATCGGCACTGCGTGCGCCAATTCTGCAGACAAATGGCAGTATTCATCCACAATTTTAAAAGAA
AAGGGGGGATTGGGGGGTACAGTGCAGGGGAAAGAATAGTAGACATAATAGCAACAGACATACAAACTAA
AGAATTACAAAAACAAATTACAAAAATTCAAAATTTTCGGGTTTATTACAGGGACAGCAGAGATCCAGTT
TGGTTAATTAAGTGTCTAGACTGCAGAGGGCCCTGCGTATGAGTGCAAGTGGGTTTTAGGACCAGGATGA
GGCGGGGTGGGGGTGCCTACCTGACGACCGACCCCGACCCACTGGACAAGCACCCAACCCCCATTCCCCA
AATTGCGCATCCCCTATCAGAGAGGGGGAGGGGAAACAGGATGCGGCGAGGCGCGTGCGCACTGCCAGCT
TCAGCACCGCGGACAGTGCCTTCGCCCCCGCCTGGCGGCGCGCGCCACCGCCGCCTCAGCACTGAAGGCG
CGCTGACGTCACTCGCCGGTCCCCCGCAAACTCCCCTTCCCGGCCACCTTGGTCGCGTCCGCGCCGCCGC
CGGCCCAGCCGGACCGCACCACGCGAGGCGCGAGATAGGGGGGCACGGGCGCGACCATCTGCGCTGCGGC
GCCGGCGACTCAGCGCTGCCTCAGTCTGCGGTGGGCAGCGGAGGAGTCGTGTCGTGCCTGAGAGCGCAGT
CGAGAAGGATCCACAACTTCGTATATACCTTTCTATACGAAGTTGTGGCGCGCCACCATGGTTTCTATCG
CACTGCAGGCTGGTTATGACCTCCTCGGAGATGGTAGACCTGAAAGTCTGTGGCTCGGAATTGGTACACT
GCTGATGCTGATCGGAACCTTCTACTTCCTGGTTAGAGCGGGCGGAGAGACTGACAAGGATGCACGGGAG
TACTACGCAGTGACAATCCTGGTCAGCGGTATTGCCAGTGCAGCTTATCTGTCAATGTTCTTTGGTATTG
GCCTCACAGAGGTGCCAGTAGGTGGAGAGATCCTGAACATCTACTACGCAAGATACGCACAGTGGCTGCT
GACTACACCACTGTTGCTGCTGCACCTGGCACTCCTGGCCAAAGTTGATAGAGTGACCATCGGCACTCTC
GTTGGCGGCGATGCTCTGATGATTGTCACAGGCCTGATAGGGACACTGTCACATACTGCCATTGCCAGAT
ACTCTTGGTGCCTGTTCTCAACTATCTGTATGATCGTCGTTCTGTATGTCCTGGCCACTTCTCTGCGGTC
AGCCGCTAAGGAGAGAGGCCCAGAGGTTGCCTCAACCTTCAACATCCTCACCGCACTGGTTCTGGTCCTG
TGGACTGCTTACCCTATCATCTGGATTATCGGCACCGAGGGTGCCGGAGTTGTGGGCCTGGGAATCGAAA
CTTTGCTGTTCATGGTGCTGGACGTCACCGCCAAGGTGGGCTTCGGTTTTATCCTGCTCAGGTCAATCGC
CATTCTGCAAGATACAGAAGCACCTGAACCTTCAGCTGGAGCTGATAAGAGTAGAATCACAAGCGAAGGC
GAGTACATCCCCCTGGATCAAATAGACATAAATGTAGTGAGCAAGGGCGAGGAGCTGTTCACCGGGGTGG
TGCCCATCCTGGTCGAGCTGGACGGCGACGTAAACGGCCACAAGTTCAGCGTGTCCGGCGAGGGCGAGGG
CGATGCCACCTACGGCAAGCTGACCCTGAAGTTCATCTGCACCACCGGCAAGCTGCCCGTGCCCTGGCCC
ACCCTCGTGACCACCTTCGGCTACGGCCTGATGTGCTTCGCCCGCTACCCCGACCACATGAAGCAGCACG
ACTTCTTCAAGTCCGCCATGCCCGAAGGCTACGTCCAGGAGCGCACCATCTTCTTCAAGGACGACGGCAA
CTACAAGACCCGCGCCGAGGTGAAGTTCGAGGGCGACACCCTGGTGAACCGCATCGAGCTGAAGGGCATC
GACTTCAAGGAGGACGGCAACATCCTGGGGCACAAGCTGGAGTACAACTACAACAGCCACAACGTCTATA
TCATGGCCGACAAGCAGAAGAACGGCATCAAGGTGAACTTCAAGATCCGCCACAACATCGAGGACGGCAG
CGTGCAGCTCGCCGACCACTACCAGCAGAACACCCCCATCGGCGACGGCCCCGTGCTGCTGCCCGACAAC
CACTACCTGAGCTACCAGTCCGCCCTGAGCAAAGACCCCAACGAGAAGCGCGATCACATGGTCCTGCTGG
AGTTCGTGACCGCCGCCGGGATCACTCTCGGCATGGACGAGCTGTACAAATCAAGGATCACCTCTGAGGG
CGAGTATATCCCTCTGGATCAGATCGACATTAACGTCGGTGGAAAATCCCGCATAACCTCTGAGGGCGAG
TACATCCCTCTGGATCAAATCGATATAAACGTGGGGGGAAAAAGTCGAATCACTTCTGAGGGCGAGTATA
TACCCCTCGATCAGATTGACATCAATGTGGGGGGCTTTTGTTATGAGAATGAAGTGTAAGCTAGCTAAAC
AACTTCGTATATACCTTTCTATACGAAGTTGTCGAATTCGATATCAAGCTTATCGATAATCAACCTCTGG
ATTACAAAATTTGTGAAAGATTGACTGGTATTCTTAACTATGTTGCTCCTTTTACGCTATGTGGATACGC
TGCTTTAATGCCTTTGTATCATGCTATTGCTTCCCGTATGGCTTTCATTTTCTCCTCCTTGTATAAATCC
TGGTTGCTGTCTCTTTATGAGGAGTTGTGGCCCGTTGTCAGGCAACGTGGCGTGGTGTGCACTGTGTTTG
CTGACGCAACCCCCACTGGTTGGGGCATTGCCACCACCTGTCAGCTCCTTTCCGGGACTTTCGCTTTCCC
CCTCCCTATTGCCACGGCGGAACTCATCGCCGCCTGCCTTGCCCGCTGCTGGACAGGGGCTCGGCTGTTG
GGCACTGACAATTCCGTGGTGTTGTCGGGGAAATCATCGTCCTTTCCTTGGCTGCTCGCCTGTGTTGCCA
CCTGGATTCTGCGCGGGACGTCCTTCTGCTACGTCCCTTCGGCCCTCAATCCAGCGGACCTTCCTTCCCG
CGGCCTGCTGCCGGCTCTGCGGCCTCTTCCGCGTCTTCGCCTTCGCCCTCAGACGAGTCGGATCTCCCTT
TGGGCCGCCTCCCCGCATCGATACCGTCGACCTCGAGACCTAGAAAAACATGGAGCAATCACAAGTAGCA
ATACAGCAGCTACCAATGCTGATTGTGCCTGGCTAGAAGCACAAGAGGAGGAGGAGGTGGGTTTTCCAGT
CACACCTCAGGTACCTTTAAGACCAATGACTTACAAGGCAGCTGTAGATCTTAGCCACTTTTTAAAAGAA
AAGGGGGGACTGGAAGGGCTAATTCACTCCCAACGAAGACAAGATATCCTTGATCTGTGGATCTACCACA
CACAAGGCTACTTCCCTGATTGGCAGAACTACACACCAGGGCCAGGGATCAGATATCCACTGACCTTTGG
ATGGTGCTACAAGCTAGTACCAGTTGAGCAAGAGAAGGTAGAAGAAGCCAATGAAGGAGAGAACACCCGC
TTGTTACACCCTGTGAGCCTGCATGGGATGGATGACCCGGAGAGAGAAGTATTAGAGTGGAGGTTTGACA
GCCGCCTAGCATTTCATCACATGGCCCGAGAGCTGCATCCGGACTGTACTGGGTCTCTCTGGTTAGACCA
GATCTGAGCCTGGGAGCTCTCTGGCTAACTAGGGAACCCACTGCTTAAGCCTCAATAAAGCTTGCCTTGA
GTGCTTCAAGTAGTGTGTGCCCGTCTGTTGTGTGACTCTGGTAACTAGAGATCCCTCAGACCCTTTTAGT
CAGTGTGGAAAATCTCTAGCAGGGCCCGTTTAAACCCGCTGATCAGCCTCGACTGTGCCTTCTAGTTGCC
AGCCATCTGTTGTTTGCCCCTCCCCCGTGCCTTCCTTGACCCTGGAAGGTGCCACTCCCACTGTCCTTTC
CTAATAAAATGAGGAAATTGCATCGCATTGTCTGAGTAGGTGTCATTCTATTCTGGGGGGTGGGGTGGGG
CAGGACAGCAAGGGGGAGGATTGGGAAGACAATAGCAGGCATGCTGGGGATGCGGTGGGCTCTATGGCTT
CTGAGGCGGAAAGAACCAGCTGGGGCTCTAGGGGGTATCCCC
[124 nt withheld, positions 6553-6676]
C
[91 nt withheld, positions 6678-6768]
A
[49 nt withheld, positions 6770-6818]
CCTTTGACGTTGGAGTCCACGTTCTTT
[37 nt withheld, positions 6846-6882]
ACCCTATCTCGGTCTATTCTTTTGATTTATAAGGGATTTTGCCGATTTCGGCCTATTGGTTAAAAAATGA
GCTGATTTAACAAAAATTTAACGCGAATTAATTCTGTGGAATGTGTGTCAGTTAGGGTGTGGAAAGTCCC
CAGGCTCCCCAGCAGGCAGAAGTATGCAAAGCATGCATCTCAATTAGTCAGCAACCAGGTGTGGAAAGTC
CCCAGGCTCCCCAGCAGGCAGAAGTATGCAAAGCATGCATCTCAATTAGTCAGCAACCATAGTCCCGCCC
CTAACTCCGCCCATCCCGCCCCTAACTCCGCCCAGTTCCGCCCATTCTCCGCCCCATGGCTGACTAATTT
TTTTTATTTATGCAGAGGCCGAGGCCGCCTCTGCCTCTGAGCTATTCCAGAAGTAGTGAGGAGGCTTTTT
TGGAGGCCTAGGCTTTTGCAAAAAGCTCCCGGGAGCTTGTATATCCATTTTCGGATCTGATCAGCACGTG
TTGACAATTAATCATCGGCATAGTATATCGGCATAGTATAATACGACAAGGTGAGGAACTAAACCATGGC
CAAGTTGACCAGTGCCGTTCCGGTGCTCACCGCGCGCGACGTCGCCGGAGCGGTCGAGTTCTGGACCGAC
CGGCTCGGGTTCTCCCGGGACTTCGTGGAGGACGACTTCGCCGGTGTGGTCCGGGACGACGTGACCCTGT
TCATCAGCGCGGTCCAGGACCAGGTGGTGCCGGACAACACCCTGGCCTGGGTGTGGGTGCGCGGCCTGGA
CGAGCTGTACGCCGAGTGGTCGGAGGTCGTGTCCACGAACTTCCGGGACGCCTCCGGGCCGGCCATGACC
GAGATCGGCGAGCAGCCGTGGGGGCGGGAGTTCGCCCTGCGCGACCCGGCCGGCAACTGCGTGCACTTCG
TGGCCGAGGAGCAGGACTGACACGTGCTACGAGATTTCGATTCCACCGCCGCCTTCTATGAAAGGTTGGG
CTTCGGAATCGTTTTCCGGGACGCCGGCTGGATGATCCTCCAGCGCGGGGATCTCATGCTGGAGTTCTTC
GCCCACCCCAACTTGTTTATTGCAGCTTATAATGGTTACAAATAAAGCAATAGCATCACAAATTTCACAA
ATAAAGCATTTTTTTCACTGCATTCTAGTTGTGGTTTGTCCAAACTCATCAATGTATCTTATCATGTCTG
TATACCGTCGACCTCTAGCTAGAGCTTGGCGTAATCATGGTCATAGCTGTTTCCTGTGTGAAATTGTTAT
CCGCTCACAATTCCACACAACATACGAGCCGGAAGCATAAAGTGTAAAGCCTGGGGTGCCTAATGAGTGA
GCTAACTCACATTAATTGCGTTGCGCTCACTGCCCGCTTTCCAGTCGGGAAACCTGTCGTGCCAGCTGCA
TTAATGAATCGGCCAACGCGCGGGGAGAGGCGGTTTGCGTATTGGGCGCTCTTCCGCTTCCTCGCTCACT
GACTCGCTGCGCTCGGTCGTTCGGCTGCGGCGAGCGGTATCAGCTCACTCAAAGGCGGTAATACGGTTAT
CCACAGAATCAGGGGATAACGCAGGAAAGAACATGTGAGCAAAAGGCCAGCAAAAGGCCAGGAACCGTAA
AAAGGCCGCGTTGCTGGCGTTTTTCCATAGGCTCCGCCCCCCTGACGAGCATCACAAAAATCGACGCTCA
AGTCAGAGGTGGCGAAACCCGACAGGACTATAAAGATACCAGGCGTTTCCCCCTGGAAGCTCCCTCGTGC
GCTCTCCTGTTCCGACCCTGCCGCTTACCGGATACCTGTCCGCCTTTCTCCCTTCGGGAAGCGTGGCGCT
TTCTCATAGCTCACGCTGTAGGTATCTCAGTTCGGTGTAGGTCGTTCGCTCCAAGCTGGGCTGTGTGCAC
GAACCCCCCGTTCAGCCCGACCGCTGCGCCTTATCCGGTAACTATCGTCTTGAGTCCAACCCGGTAAGAC
ACGACTTATCGCCACTGGCAGCAGCCACTGGTAACAGGATTAGCAGAGCGAGGTATGTAGGCGGTGCTAC
AGAGTTCTTGAAGTGGTGGCCTAACTACGGCTACACTAGAAGAACAGTATTTGGTATCTGCGCTCTGCTG
AAGCCAGTTACCTTCGGAAAAAGAGTTGGTAGCTCTTGATCCGGCAAACAAACCACCGCTGGTAGCGGTG
GTTTTTTTGTTTGCAAGCAGCAGATTACGCGCAGAAAAAAAGGATCTCAAGAAGATCCTTTGATCTTTTC
TACGGGGTCTGACGCTCAGTGGAACGAAAACTCACGTTAAGGGATTTTGGTCATGAGATTATCAAAAAGG
ATCTTCACCTAGATCCTTTTAAATTAAAAATGAAGTTTTAAATCAATCTAAAGTATATATGAGTAAACTT
GGTCTGACAGTTACCAATGCTTAATCAGTGAGGCACCTATCTCAGCGATCTGTCTATTTCGTTCATCCAT
AGTTGCCTGACTCCCCGTCGTGTAGATAACTACGATACGGGAGGGCTTACCATCTGGCCCCAGTGCTGCA
ATGATACCGCGAGACCCACGCTCACCGGCTCCAGATTTATCAGCAATAAACCAGCCAGCCGGAAGGGCCG
AGCGCAGAAGTGGTCCTGCAACTTTATCCGCCTCCATCCAGTCTATTAATTGTTGCCGGGAAGCTAGAGT
AAGTAGTTCGCCAGTTAATAGTTTGCGCAACGTTGTTGCCATTGCTACAGGCATCGTGGTGTCACGCTCG
TCGTTTGGTATGGCTTCATTCAGCTCCGGTTCCCAACGATCAAGGCGAGTTACATGATCCCCCATGTTGT
GCAAAAAAGCGGTTAGCTCCTTCGGTCCTCCGATCGTTGTCAGAAGTAAGTTGGCCGCAGTGTTATCACT
CATGGTTATGGCAGCACTGCATAATTCTCTTACTGTCATGCCATCCGTAAGATGCTTTTCTGTGACTGGT
GAGTACTCAACCAAGTCATTCTGAGAATAGTGTATGCGGCGACCGAGTTGCTCTTGCCCGGCGTCAATAC
GGGATAATACCGCGCCACATAGCAGAACTTTAAAAGTGCTCATCATTGGAAAACGTTCTTCGGGGCGAAA
ACTCTCAAGGATCTTACCGCTGTTGAGATCCAGTTCGATGTAACCCACTCGTGCACCCAACTGATCTTCA
GCATCTTTTACTTTCACCAGCGTTTCTGGGTGAGCAAAAACAGGAAGGCAAAATGCCGCAAAAAAGGGAA
TAAGGGCGACACGGAAATGTTGAATACTCATACTCTTCCTTTTTCAATATTATTGAAGCATTTATCAGGG
TTATTGTCTCATGAGCGGATACATATTTGAATGTATTTAGAAAAATAAACAAATAGGGGTTCCGCGCACA
TTTCCCCGAAAAGTGCCACCTGAC
Features (pLannotate 1.2.2; 32 found; start..end, strand, type, name):
     31..83      -  misc_feature   bom (fragment): basis of mobility region from pBR322
    238..617     +  enhancer       CMV enhancer: human cytomegalovirus immediate early enhancer
    618..817     +  promoter       CMV promoter: human cytomegalovirus (CMV) immediate early promoter
    835..1015    +  LTR            5' LTR (truncated): truncated 5' long terminal repeat (LTR) from HIV-1
   1062..1187    +  misc_feature   HIV-1 Ψ: packaging signal of human immunodeficiency virus type 1
   1171..1534    +  CDS            HIV-1 gag (fragment): gag protein from human immunodeficiency virus 1; gag
   1680..1913    +  misc_feature   RRE: The Rev response element (RRE) of HIV-1 allows for Rev-dependent mRNA export from the nucleus to the cytoplasm.
   2290..2390    +  CDS            Rev (fragment): human immunodeficiency virus 1 (HIV-1) Rev protein; rev; enhances nuclear export of unspliced and incompletely spliced viral mRNAs
   2440..2557    +  misc_feature   cPPT/CTS: central polypurine tract and central termination sequence of HIV-1
   2632..3079    +  promoter       hSyn promoter: human synapsin I promoter; confers neuron-specific expression (Kügler et al., 2003)
   3147..3902    +  CDS            aop3: BACR3_HALSD - Experimental evidence at protein level: Swiss-Prot protein existence level 1. Light-driven proton pump. From Halorubrum sodomense.
   3897..3956    +  CDS            KCNJ2 (fragment): KCNJ2_HUMAN - Also known as IRK1. Experimental evidence at protein level: Swiss-Prot protein existence level 1. Probably participates in establishing action potential waveform and excitability of neuronal and muscle tissues. Inward rectifier potassium channels are characterized by a greater tendency to allow potassium to flow into the cell rather than out of it. Their voltage dependence is regulated by the concentration of extracellular potassium; as external potassium is raised, the voltage range of the channel opening shifts to more positive voltages. The inward rectification is mainly due t
   3957..4670    +  CDS            Citrine: Citrine is a basic (constitutively fluorescent) yellow fluorescent protein published in 2001, derived from Aequorea victoria. It has moderate acid sensitivity.
   4934..4958    +  misc_feature   MCS (fragment): pBluescript multiple cloning site
   4958..5546    +  misc_feature   WPRE: woodchuck hepatitis virus posttranscriptional regulatory element
   5483..6064    +  CDS            nef (fragment): NEF_HV1H2 - Experimental evidence at protein level: Swiss-Prot protein existence level 1. Extracellular Nef protein targets CD4(+) T-lymphocytes for apoptosis by interacting with CXCR4 surface receptors. From Human immunodeficiency virus type 1 group M subtype B (isolate HXB2) (HIV-1).
   6071..6251    +  LTR            5' LTR (truncated): truncated 5' long terminal repeat (LTR) from HIV-1
   6283..6507    +  polyA_signal   bGH poly(A) signal: bovine growth hormone polyadenylation signal
   6511..6532    +  promoter       SV40 promoter (fragment): SV40 enhancer and early promoter
   6553..6981    +  rep_origin     f1 ori (sequence partly withheld): f1 bacteriophage origin of replication; arrow indicates direction of (+) strand synthesis
   6995..7324    +  promoter       SV40 promoter: SV40 enhancer and early promoter
   7372..7419    +  promoter       EM7 promoter: synthetic bacterial promoter&nbsp
   7438..7812    +  CDS            BleoR: antibiotic-binding protein; Sh ble from Streptoalloteichus hindustanus; confers resistance to bleomycin, phleomycin, and Zeocin™
   7822..7947    +  CDS            ble (fragment): BLE_KLEPN - Experimental evidence at protein level: Swiss-Prot protein existence level 1. Binding protein with a strong affinity to the bleomycin family of antibiotics. Binds to CL990; an antimitotic-antibiotic compound. From Klebsiella pneumoniae.
   7942..8063    +  polyA_signal   SV40 poly(A) signal: SV40 polyadenylation signal
   8136..8152    -  protein_bind   lac operator: The lac repressor binds to the lac operator to inhibit transcription in E. coli. This inhibition can be relieved by adding lactose or isopropyl-β-D-thiogalactopyranoside (IPTG). lac repressor encoded by lacI
   8160..8190    -  promoter       lac promoter: promoter for the E. coli lac operon
   8205..8226    -  protein_bind   CAP binding site: CAP binding activates transcription in the presence of cAMP. E. coli catabolite activator protein
   8239..8331    -  CDS            lacI (fragment): lac repressor; lacI; The lac repressor binds to the lac operator to inhibit transcription in E. coli. This inhibition can be relieved by adding lactose or isopropyl-β-D-thiogalactopyranoside (IPTG).
   8514..9102    -  rep_origin     ori: high-copy-number ColE1/pMB1/pBR322/pUC origin of replication
   9273..10133   -  CDS            AmpR: β-lactamase; bla; confers resistance to ampicillin, carbenicillin, and related antibiotics
  10134..10238   -  promoter       AmpR promoter: bla
