[The description below was written by a language model from this plasmid's Addgene catalogue record and pLannotate feature annotations shown in this document.]
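Description:
HT114_Fsyn_FAS(Cre off)_QuasAr6b_Citrine is a 10,266 bp HIV-1-based lentiviral transfer plasmid built on the Fsyn backbone for neuron-specific, Cre-repressible expression of a genetically encoded voltage indicator. It is maintained in E. coli through a high-copy ColE1/pUC-type origin with ampicillin selection (AmpR). The backbone also carries an f1 origin and an SV40/EM7-driven bleomycin/Zeocin resistance cassette lying outside the viral genome. A CMV enhancer/promoter fused to a truncated 5' LTR drives genomic RNA production in packaging cells. The Ψ packaging signal with a partial gag sequence, the RRE and the cPPT/CTS support encapsidation, Rev-dependent nuclear export and efficient transduction. A second truncated LTR followed by a bGH polyadenylation signal closes the proviral unit.

The payload sits between the cPPT and a WPRE, which enhances transcript stability and expression. The human synapsin I (hSyn) promoter drives QuasAr6b, annotated by its similarity to archaerhodopsin-3 from Halorubrum sodomense. QuasAr6b is followed by a short KCNJ2 (Kir2.1)-derived segment; such segments are commonly used as membrane trafficking signals. A C-terminal Citrine yellow fluorescent protein serves as an expression tag. The name and vector type indicate a FAS "Cre-off" design, in which recombination in Cre-expressing cells inactivates the cassette, so the indicator is expressed only in Cre-negative neurons. The recombinase sites themselves are not annotated in the feature table, so their positions and arrangement cannot be confirmed from this record. The construct is intended for far-red fluorescence voltage imaging in neurons, with expression excluded from Cre-defined populations.
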