Addgene plasmid #178825: HT114_Fsyn_FAS(Cre off)_QuasAr6b_Citrine
Purpose: Neuronal expression (Cre-off) of an archaerhodopsin-derived genetically encoded voltage indicator QuasAr6b carrying a Citrine expression tag
Depositing lab: Adam Cohen. Depositing organization: Harvard University. Publication: Video-based pooled screening yields improved far-red genetically encoded voltage indicators. Tian H, Davis HC, Wong-Campos JD, Park P, Fan LZ, Gmeiner B, Begum S, Werley CA, Borja GB, Upadhyay H, Shah H, Jacques J, Qi Y, Parot V, Deisseroth K, Cohen AE. Nat Methods. 2023 Jul;20(7):1082-1094. doi: 10.1038/s41592-022-01743-5. Epub 2023 Jan 9. PubMed 36624211.
Backbone
  Vector backbone: Fsyn
  Total vector size (bp): 10266
  Vector type: Mammalian Expression, Lentiviral, Cre/Lox
Growth in bacteria
  Bacterial resistance: Ampicillin, 100 μg/mL
  Growth temperature: 30°C
  Growth strain: NEB Stable
  Copy number: High Copy
Gene/Insert
  Gene/Insert name: QuasAr6b_citrine
  Species: Synthetic
  Insert size (bp): 1752
  Promoter: hSyn
  Tag / fusion protein: citrine (C terminal on insert)
  Cloning method: Gibson Cloning
  Sequencing primers: 5′ hSyn_F: GAGGAGTCGTGTCGTGCCTG; 3′ WPRE_R: CATAGCGTAAAAGGAGCAACA
Terms and licenses: Academic/Nonprofit Terms; Industry Terms: Not Available to Industry
Depositor comments: Please visit https://doi.org/10.1101/2021.11.22.469481 for bioRxiv preprint.
How to cite: HT114_Fsyn_FAS(Cre off)_QuasAr6b_Citrine was a gift from Adam Cohen (Addgene plasmid # 178825 ; http://n2t.net/addgene:178825 ; RRID:Addgene_178825)
